Addgene plasmid #174979: pMSR:MSMEG_1063:Dendra
Purpose: C-term fluorescent fusion
Depositing lab: Keith Derbyshire & Joseph Wade. Depositing organization: Wadsworth Center, New York State Department of Health. Publication: A Mycobacterial Systems Resource for the Research Community. Judd JA, Canestrari J, Clark R, Joseph A, Lapierre P, Lasek-Nesselquist E, Mir M, Palumbo M, Smith C, Stone M, Upadhyay A, Wirth SE, Dedrick RM, Meier CG, Russell DA, Dills A, Dove E, Kester J, Wolf ID, Zhu J, Rubin ER, Fortune S, Hatfull GF, Gray TA, Wade JT, Derbyshire KM. mBio. 2021 Mar 2;12(2). pii: mBio.02401-20. doi: 10.1128/mBio.02401-20. PubMed 33653882.
Backbone
  Vector backbone: pMSR:Dendra
  Vector type: Bacterial Expression ; Integrating Mycobacterial Expression Vector attL5. T7 expression in E. coli
Growth in bacteria
  Bacterial resistance: Apramycin, 25 μg/mL
  Growth temperature: 37°C
  Growth strain: DH5alpha
  Copy number: High Copy
Gene/Insert
  Gene/Insert name: MSMEG_1063
  Species: M. smegmatis
  Promoter: pmycTetO
  Tag / fusion protein: Gly-Ala Linker/Dendra2/1x Flag Tag (C terminal on insert)
  Cloning method: Ligation Independent Cloning
  Sequencing primers: 5′ TGATAGAGTTTGTCCTCCCTATCAG; 3′ TCCATATGCACCTTGACACG
Resource information
  A portion of this plasmid was derived from a plasmid made by: CP000480.1
Terms and licenses: Academic/Nonprofit Terms; Industry Terms: Not Available to Industry
Depositor comments: 5' cloning site: AseI (destroyed), 3' cloning site: HindIII (not destroyed)
How to cite: pMSR:MSMEG_1063:Dendra was a gift from Keith Derbyshire & Joseph Wade (Addgene plasmid # 174979 ; http://n2t.net/addgene:174979 ; RRID:Addgene_174979)
