[The description below was written by a language model from this plasmid's Addgene catalogue record and pLannotate feature annotations shown in this document.]
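Description:
pMSR:MSMEG_1063:Dendra is an integrating mycobacterial expression vector built on the pMSR:Dendra backbone, part of a systems resource of tagged Mycobacterium smegmatis genes. It is propagated in E. coli through a high-copy ColE1/pUC-type origin and selected with apramycin, conferred by the aac(3)IV acetyltransferase gene. There is no mycobacterial replication origin in the annotated features. Instead, the plasmid carries the mycobacteriophage L5 integrase gene (annotated spanning the sequence origin) with adjacent L5-derived sequence, so that in mycobacteria it inserts by site-specific recombination at the chromosomal L5 attachment site and is maintained as a stable single copy.

The payload is the M. smegmatis open reading frame MSMEG_1063, inserted by ligation-independent cloning and fused at its C terminus through a Gly-Ala linker to Dendra2, a green-to-red photoconvertible fluorescent protein, followed by a single FLAG epitope. The gene itself is not annotated in the feature table, but the gap between the promoter region and the Dendra2 coding sequence is where it would lie. The record does not describe its function. Expression in mycobacteria is driven by the pmycTetO promoter. The short hits labelled as "tight TRE promoter" fragments are most plausibly its tet operator sites rather than any mammalian element, which would allow Tet repressor control where a repressor is present. A T7 promoter immediately downstream and a T7 terminator after the FLAG tag also permit expression of the same fusion in E. coli strains supplying T7 RNA polymerase. The stated purpose is a C-terminal fluorescent fusion. This suits it to localising the protein in live mycobacteria, and the FLAG tag allows antibody-based detection or purification.
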