Features (pLannotate 1.2.2; 13 found; start..end, strand, type, name):
    896..1000    -  CDS            32 (fragment): VG32_BPML5 - Protein predicted: Swiss-Prot protein existence level 4. From Mycobacterium phage L5 (Mycobacteriophage L5).
   1056..1160    +  CDS            Y4104_STRCO (fragment): Protein inferred from homology: Swiss-Prot protein existence level 3. From Streptomyces coelicolor (strain ATCC BAA-471 / A3(2) / M145).
   1218..1237    +  promoter       tight TRE promoter (fragment): Tet-responsive promoter PTight, consisting of seven tet operator sequences followed by the minimal CMV promoter
   1244..1261    +  promoter       tight TRE promoter (fragment): Tet-responsive promoter PTight, consisting of seven tet operator sequences followed by the minimal CMV promoter
   1275..1293    +  promoter       T7 promoter: promoter for bacteriophage T7 RNA polymerase
   1651..2337    +  CDS            Dendra2: Dendra2 is a photoconvertible green fluorescent protein published in 2006, derived from Dendronephthya sp.. It has high acid sensitivity.
   2377..2397    +  CDS            FLAG (fragment): FLAG® epitope tag, followed by an enterokinase cleavage site
   2406..2448    +  terminator     T7 terminator (fragment): transcription terminator for bacteriophage T7 RNA polymerase
   2654..3454    +  CDS            ApmR: aminoglycoside 3-N-acetyltransferase type IV ; aac(3)IV; confers resistance to apramycin (Paget and Davies, 1996)
   3521..3538    -  misc_feature   MCS (fragment): pBluescript multiple cloning site
   3579..4167    +  rep_origin     ori: high-copy-number ColE1/pMB1/pBR322/pUC origin of replication
   4335..4363    +  misc_feature   MCS (fragment): pUC18/19 multiple cloning site
   4923..834     +  CDS            33 (across the origin): VINT_BPML5 - Also known as int. Protein inferred from homology: Swiss-Prot protein existence level 3. Integrase is necessary for integration of the phage into the host genome by site-specific recombination. From Mycobacterium phage L5 (Mycobacteriophage L5).
>Addgene plasmid #174979 | pMSR:MSMEG_1063:Dendra | addgene full sequence | sequence record 345653 | Addgene NGS Result
GATCTGTACAGCGGGCACGCGGAGCGCCGCATCTACCCGGTGCTAGGTGAAGTGGCGGTCACAGAGATGA
CGCCAGCTCTGGTGCGTGCGTGGTGGGCCGGGATGGGTAGGAAGCACCCGACTGCCCGCCGGCATGCCTA
CAACGTCCTCCGGGCGGTGATGAACACAGCGGTCGAGGACAAGCTGATCGCAGAGAACCCGTGCCGGATC
GAGCAGAAGGCAGCCGATGAGCGCGACGTAGAGGCGCTGACGCCTGAGGAGCTGGACATCGTCGCCGCTG
AGATCTTCGAGCACTACCGGATCGCGGCATACATCCTGGCGTGGACGAGCCTCCGGTTCGGAGAGCTGAT
CGAGCTTCGCCGCAAGGACATCGTGGACGACGGCATGACGATGAAGCTCCGGGTGCGCCGTGGCGCTTCC
CGCGTGGGGAACAAGATCGTCGTTGGCAACGCCAAGACCGTCCGGTCGAAGCGTCCTGTGACGGTTCCGC
CTCACGTCGCGGAGATGATCCGAGCGCACATGAAGGACCGTACGAAGATGAACAAGGGCCCCGAGGCATT
CCTGGTGACCACGACGCAGGGCAACCGGCTGTCGAAGTCCGCGTTCACCAAGTCGCTGAAGCGTGGCTAC
GCCAAGATCGGTCGGCCGGAACTCCGCATCCACGACCTCCGCGCTGTCGGCGCTACGTTCGCCGCTCAGG
CAGGTGCGACGACCAAGGAGCTGATGGCCCGTCTCGGTCACACGACTCCTAGGATGGCGATGAAGTACCA
GATGGCGTCTGAGGCCCGCGACGAGGCTATCGCTGAGGCGATGTCCAAGCTGGCCAAGACCTCCTGAAAC
GCAAAAAGCCCCCCTCCCAAGGACACTGAGTCCTAAAGAGGGGGGTTTCTTGTCAGTACGCGAAGAACCA
CGCCTGGCCGCGAGCGCCAGCACCGCCGCTCTGTGCGGAGACCTGGGCACCAGCCCCGCCGCCGCCAGGA
GCATTGCCGTTCCCGCCAGAAATCTAGACGGTGACCACAACGCGCCCGCTTTGATCGGGGACGTCGAAAT
ATTGGATCGTCGGCACCGTCACGGCCGTGGGAGGCGGCACGATCCGCGACGTGATGATCGGCCGCATCCC
CACGGTGCTGCGCAGTGAGCTCTACGCCATCCCGGCGTTGATCTGTGCGTTCGCACGCACAGGCCCGGTG
TGAGAAGGGTCTCTGACGAGCGGGAGAACTCCCTATCAGTGATAGAGTTTGTCCTCCCTATCAGTGATAG
ATAGGCTTAAGGAGTAATACGACTCACTATAGGGAGAAGGAGGCCATTATGAACGCATTTCTCGCCAAGA
TCGCGGCCTGGCTCAACGCCGGGTACCCCGAGGGCGTGCCCGGCCCCGACCGGGTGCCGCTGCTGGCATT
GTTGACCCGTCGGCTCACCAACGACGAGATCAAGGCCATCGCGGAGGATCTGGAGAAACGTGCTCACTTC
GACCACATCGACATCGGCGTGCTGATAACCCAGATGACCGACGAGATGCCACGCGAAGAGGACATCGAGC
GTGTGCGCAGGCATCTCGCGTTGCAGGGCTGGCCGCTCGACGATCCGCGCGACGGCGAGGAGCCCGACGG
TGAATCGGGAGGCCCGCGAAAGCTTGGTGCGGCCGCGGGCAACACGCCTGGCATCAATCTGATCAAGGAG
GACATGCGTGTCAAGGTGCATATGGAGGGCAACGTGAACGGTCACGCCTTCGTGATCGAGGGGGAGGGTA
AGGGTAAGCCTTACGAAGGGACCCAGACCGCCAACCTCACCGTCAAGGAGGGCGCCCCTCTCCCATTCTC
GTACGATATCCTCACTACCGCGGTGCATTACGGGAACCGCGTGTTCACCAAGTACCCCGAGGATATCCCT
GACTACTTCAAGCAGAGCTTCCCGGAGGGATACTCCTGGGAGCGGACGATGACCTTCGAAGACAAGGGTA
TCTGTACGATCCGCAGCGACATCTCGCTGGAAGGGGACTGTTTCTTCCAGAACGTCCGTTTCAAGGGGAC
CAACTTTCCGCCGAACGGCCCGGTCATGCAGAAGAAGACCCTCAAGTGGGAGCCGAGCACGGAGAAGCTG
CACGTTCGGGACGGCCTCCTGGTCGGCAACATCAACATGGCGCTGCTGCTGGAAGGCGGCGGCCACTACC
TATGCGACTTCAAGACCACGTACAAAGCGAAGAAGGTCGTCCAGCTGCCCGACGCGCACTTCGTGGACCA
CCGCATCGAAATCCTGGGGAACGATTCGGACTACAACAAGGTCAAGTTGTACGAGCACGCTGTGGCACGC
TATAGCCCGCTCCCGTCGCAGGTCTGGTTCGAAGGCGGCGGCGGGGAGAACCTGTATTTCCAGGACTACA
AGGACGACGACGACAAGTGATTTAAATAACCCCTTGGGGCCTCTAAACGGGTCTTGAGGGGTTTTTTGTT
AACTAGCGTACGATCGAATTCCTGCAGCTCACGGTAACTGATGCCGTATTTGCAGTACCAGCGTACGGCC
CACAGAATGATGTCACGCTGAAAATGCCGGCCTTTGAATGGGTTCATGTGCAGCTCCATCAGCAAAAGGG
GATGATAAGTTTATCACCACCGACTATTTGCAACAGTGCCGTTGATCGTGCTATGATCGACTGATGTCAT
CAGCGGTGGAGTGCAATGTCGTGCAATACGAATGGCGAAAAGCCGAGCTCATCGGTCAGCTTCTCAACCT
TGGGGTTACCCCCGGCGGTGTGCTGCTGGTCCACAGCTCCTTCCGTAGCGTCCGGCCCCTCGAAGATGGG
CCACTTGGACTGATCGAGGCCCTGCGTGCTACGCTGGGTCCGGGAGGGACGCTCGTCATGCCCTCGTGGT
CAGGTCTGGACGACGAGCCGTTCGATCCTGCCACGTCGCCCGTTACACCGGACCTTGGAGTTGTCTCTGA
CACATTCTGGCGCCTGCCAAATGTAAAGCGCAGCGCCCATCCATTTGCCTTTGCGGCAGCGGGGCCACAG
GCAGAGCAGATCATCTCTGATCCATTGCCCCTGCCACCTTACTCGCCTGCAAGCCCGGTCGCCCGTGTCC
ATGAACTCGATGGGCAGGTACTTCTCCTCGGCGTGGGACACGATGCCAACACGACGCTGCATCTTGCCGA
GTTGATGGCAAAGGTTCCCTATGGGGTGCCGAGACACTGCACCATTCTTCAGGATGGCAAGTTGGTACGC
GTCGATTATCTCGAGAATGACCACTGCTGTGAGCGCTTTGCCTTGGCGGACAGGTGGCTCAAGGAGAAGA
GCCTTCAGAAGGAAGGTCCAGTCGGTCATGCCTTTGCTCGGTTGATCCGCTCCCGCGACATTGTGGCGAC
AGCCCTGGGTCAACTGGGCCGAGATCCGTTGATCTTCCTGCATCCGCCAGAGGCGGGATGCGAAGAATGC
GATGCCGCTCGCCAGTCGATTGGCTGAGCTCATGAGCGGAGAACGAGATGACGTTGGAGGGGCAAGGTCG
CGCTGATTGCTGGGGCAACACGGGGGATCCACTAGTTCCATGAGCGTCAGACCCCGTAGAAAAGATCAAA
GGATCTTCTTGAGATCCTTTTTTTCTGCGCGTAATCTGCTGCTTGCAAACAAAAAAACCACCGCTACCAG
CGGTGGTTTGTTTGCCGGATCAAGAGCTACCAACTCTTTTTCCGAAGGTAACTGGCTTCAGCAGAGCGCA
GATACCAAATACTGTCCTTCTAGTGTAGCCGTAGTTAGGCCACCACTTCAAGAACTCTGTAGCACCGCCT
ACATACCTCGCTCTGCTAATCCTGTTACCAGTGGCTGCTGCCAGTGGCGATAAGTCGTGTCTTACCGGGT
TGGACTCAAGACGATAGTTACCGGATAAGGCGCAGCGGTCGGGCTGAACGGGGGGTTCGTGCACACAGCC
CAGCTTGGAGCGAACGACCTACACCGAACTGAGATACCTACAGCGTGAGCTATGAGAAAGCGCCACGCTT
CCCGAGGGGAGAAAGGCGGACAGGTATCCGGTAAGCGGCAGGGTCGGAACAGGAGAGCGCACGAGGGAGC
TTCCAGGGGGAAACGCCTGGTATCTTTATAGTCCTGTCGGGTTTCGCCACCTCTGACTTGAGCGTCGATT
TTTGTGATGCTCGTCAGGGGGGCGGAGCCTATGGAAAAACGCCAGCAACGCGGCCTTTTTACGGTTCCTG
GCCTTTTGCTGGCCTTTTGCTCACATGTTCTTTCCTGCGTTATCCCCTGATTCTGTGGATAACCGTATTA
CCGCCTTTGAGTGAGCTGATACCGCTCGCCGCAGCCGAACGACCGAGCGCAACGCGTGCGGCCGCGGTAC
CCGGGGATCCTCTAGAGTCGACCACCAAGGGCACCATCTCTGCTTGGGCCACCCCGTTGGCCGCAGCCAG
CTCGCTGAGAGCCGTGAACGACAGGGCGAACGCCAGCCCGCCGACGGCGAGGGTTCCGACCGCTGCAACT
CCCGGTGCAACCTTGTCCCGGTCTATTCTCTTCACTGCACCAGCTCCAATCTGGTGTGAATGCCCCTCGT
CTGTTCGCGCAGGCGGGGGGCTCTATTCGTTTGTCAGCATCGAAAGTAGCCAGATCAGGGATGCGTTGCA
ACCGCGTATGCCCAGGTCAGAAGAGTCGCACAAGAGTTGCAGACCCCTGGAAAGAAAAATGGCCAGAGGG
CGAAAACACCCTCTGACCAGCGGAGCGGGCGACGGGAATCGAACCCGCGTAGCTAGTTTGGAAGAATGGG
TGTCTGCCGACCACATATGGGCCGGTCAAGATAGGTTTTTACCCCCTCTCGGCTGCATCCTCTAAGTGGA
AAGAAATTGCAGGTCGTAGAAGCGCGTTGAAGCCTGAGAGTTGCACAGGAGTTGCAACCCGGTAGCCTTG
TTCACGACGAGAGGAGACCTAGTTGGCACGTCGCGGATGGGGATCGCTGAAGACTCAGCGCAGCGGGAGG
ATCCAAGCCTCATACGTCAACCCGCAGGACGGTGTGAGGTACTACGCGCTGCAGACCTACGACAACAAGA
TGGACGCCGAAGCCTGGCTCGCGGGCGAGAAGCGGCTCATCGAGATGGAGACCTGGACCCCTCCACAGGA
CCGGGCGAAGAAGGCAGCCGCCAGCGCCATCACGCTGGAGGAGTACACCCGGAAGTGGCTCGTGGAGCGC
GACCTCGCAGACGGCACCAGG
