>Addgene plasmid #174979 | pMSR:MSMEG_1063:Dendra | depositor partial sequence | sequence record 339373 | partial
ATGAACGCATTTCTCGCCAAGATCGCGGCCTGGCTCAACGCCGGGTACCCCGAGGGCGTGCCCGGCCCCG
ACCGGGTGCCGCTGCTGGCATTGTTGACCCGTCGGCTCACCAACGACGAGATCAAGGCCATCGCGGAGGA
TCTGGAGAAACGTGCTCACTTCGACCACATCGACATCGGCGTGCTGATAACCCAGATGACCGACGAGATG
CCACGCGAAGAGGACATCGAGCGTGTGCGCAGGCATCTCGCGTTGCAGGGCTGGCCGCTCGACGATCCGC
GCGACGGCGAGGAGCCCGACGGTGAATCGGGAGGCCCGCGA
